Addgene plasmid #87765: pCZGY2839
Purpose: Prgef-1-PH::miniSOG, expression of membrane targeted PH-miniSOG in neurons.
Depositing lab: Andrew Chisholm. Depositing organization: University of California, San Diego (UCSD). Publication: Highly efficient optogenetic cell ablation in C. elegans using membrane-targeted miniSOG. Xu S, Chisholm AD. Sci Rep. 2016 Feb 10;6:21271. doi: 10.1038/srep21271. PubMed 26861262.
Backbone
  Vector backbone: Gateway Final LR Clone
  Backbone size w/o insert (bp): 2900
  Total vector size (bp): 7788
  Vector type: Worm Expression
Growth in bacteria
  Bacterial resistance: Ampicillin, 100 μg/mL
  Growth temperature: 37°C
  Growth strain: DH5alpha
  Copy number: Unknown
Gene/Insert
  Gene/Insert name: Prgef-1-PH-miniSOG
  Species: C. elegans (nematode), Synthetic
  Insert size (bp): 5000
  Promoter: Prgef-1
  Tag / fusion protein: PH
  Cloning method: Gateway Cloning
  Sequencing primers: 5′ tgtaaaacgacggccagt; 3′ caggaaacagctatgaccatg
Terms and licenses: Academic/Nonprofit Terms; Industry Terms: Not Available to Industry
How to cite: pCZGY2839 was a gift from Andrew Chisholm (Addgene plasmid # 87765 ; http://n2t.net/addgene:87765 ; RRID:Addgene_87765)
