[The description below was written by a language model from this plasmid's Addgene catalogue record and pLannotate feature annotations shown in this document.]
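Description:
pCZGY2839 is a C. elegans expression plasmid produced as a final Gateway LR clone. It drives pan-neuronal expression of a membrane-targeted version of the photosensitizer miniSOG. It is maintained in E. coli through a high-copy ColE1/pUC-type origin and selected with ampicillin via the β-lactamase gene and its own promoter. The backbone also retains pUC-style remnants (CAP binding site, lac promoter and operator, a fragment of the multiple cloning site) and small fragments of rop, bom and lacI, none of which are relevant to the worm payload. The catalogue lists a total size of 7,788 bp, whereas the sequenced record is 7,744 nt.

The coding cassette sits between attB1 and attB2 recombination sites. It consists of a fragment of rat phospholipase C delta 1, which the catalogue identifies as the PH tag, followed directly by miniSOG. This PLCδ1 fragment corresponds to the domain that binds phosphatidylinositol 4,5-bisphosphate, so it would tether the fusion to the plasma membrane. miniSOG is a small flavin-binding protein derived from Arabidopsis that generates reactive oxygen species under blue light. The rgef-1 promoter named in the catalogue is not annotated by the feature software, but it presumably lies in the large unannotated stretch between the MCS fragment and attB1, immediately upstream of the fusion. Downstream of attB2, an annotated aex-5 fragment lies in a region that may supply 3′ sequences, though the record does not name a 3′ UTR. According to the record and its associated publication, the construct is used for light-triggered optogenetic ablation of neurons in transgenic worms.
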