Features (pLannotate 1.2.2; 15 found; start..end, strand, type, name):
     42..437     +  CDS            Plcd1 (fragment): PLCD1_RAT - Experimental evidence at protein level: Swiss-Prot protein existence level 1. The production of the second messenger molecules diacylglycerol (DAG) and inositol 1,4,5-trisphosphate (IP3) is mediated by activated phosphatidylinositol-specific phospholipase C enzymes (PubMed:16000311). Essential for trophoblast and placental development (By similarity). Binds phosphatidylinositol 4,5-bisphosphate (By similarity). From Rattus norvegicus (Rat).
    444..758     +  CDS            miniSOG: miniSOG is a basic (constitutively fluorescent) cyan fluorescent protein published in 2011, derived from Arabidopsis thaliana. It requires the cofactor flavin for fluorescence.
    785..809     -  protein_bind   attB2: mutant version of attB; recombination site for the Gateway® BP reaction BP Clonase™
   1343..1495    +  CDS            aex-5 (fragment): AEX5_CAEEL - Also known as kpc-3 From Caenorhabditis elegans.
   1622..1657    +  CDS            rop (fragment): Rop protein, which maintains plasmids at low copy number; rop
   1759..1858    +  misc_feature   bom (fragment): basis of mobility region from pBR322
   1956..2060    +  promoter       AmpR promoter: bla
   2061..2921    +  CDS            AmpR: β-lactamase; bla; confers resistance to ampicillin, carbenicillin, and related antibiotics
   3092..3680    +  rep_origin     ori: high-copy-number ColE1/pMB1/pBR322/pUC origin of replication
   3863..3955    +  CDS            lacI (fragment): lac repressor; lacI; The lac repressor binds to the lac operator to inhibit transcription in E. coli. This inhibition can be relieved by adding lactose or isopropyl-β-D-thiogalactopyranoside (IPTG).
   3968..3989    +  protein_bind   CAP binding site: CAP binding activates transcription in the presence of cAMP. E. coli catabolite activator protein
   4004..4034    +  promoter       lac promoter: promoter for the E. coli lac operon
   4042..4058    +  protein_bind   lac operator: The lac repressor binds to the lac operator to inhibit transcription in E. coli. This inhibition can be relieved by adding lactose or isopropyl-β-D-thiogalactopyranoside (IPTG). lac repressor encoded by lacI
   4095..4123    -  misc_feature   MCS (fragment): pUC18/19 multiple cloning site
   7737..17      +  protein_bind   attB1 (across the origin): mutant version of attB; recombination site for the Gateway® BP reaction BP Clonase™
>Addgene plasmid #87765 | pCZGY2839 | addgene full sequence | sequence record 174825 | Addgene NGS Result
GTACAAAAAAGCAGGCTCCGAATTCGCCCTTCGGATCCAGATCTATGCACGGGCTCCAGGATGACCCGGA
CCTTCAGGCCCTTCTGAAGGGCAGCCAGCTTCTGAAGGTGAAGTCCAGCTCGTGGCGTAGGGAACGCTTC
TACAAGCTACAGGAGGACTGCAAGACCATCTGGCAGGAATCTCGAAAGGTCATGAGGTCCCCGGAGTCGC
AGCTGTTCTCCATCGAGGACATTCAGGAGGTACGGATGGGACACCGCACAGAAGGCCTGGAGAAGTTTGC
CCGAGACATCCCCGAGGATCGATGCTTCTCCATTGTCTTCAAGGACCAGCGCAACACCCTAGACCTCATT
GCCCCATCACCAGCTGACGCTCAGCACTGGGTGCAGGGCCTGCGCAAGATCATCCACCACTCCGGCTCCA
TGGACCAGCGGCAGAAGACTAGTGAGAAAAGTTTCGTGATAACTGATCCACGGCTGCCAGACAATCCCAT
CATCTTCGCATCCGATGGCTTCCTGGAGCTGACCGAGTATTCCAGAGAGGAGATCCTGGGCCGCAATGGC
CGCTTTCTGCAGGGACCAGAGACAGACCAGGCCACAGTGCAGAAGATTCGCGATGCCATTAGAGATCAGC
GCGAGATTACCGTGCAGCTGATAAACTACACAAAAAGCGGGAAGAAATTCTGGAACCTCCTGCACCTCCA
GCCCATGAGGGACCAGAAGGGTGAGCTCCAGTATTTCATCGGAGTGCAGCTGGATGGATGACTCGAGTAA
CAAGGGCGAATTCGACCCAGCTTTCTTGTACAAAGTGGTGATGTACCATGGTATTGATATCTGAGCTCCG
CATCGGCCGCTGTCATCAGATCGCCATCTCGCGCCCGTGCCTCTGACTTCTAAGTCCAATTACTCTTCAA
CATCCCTACATGCTCTTTCTCCCTGTGCTCCCACCCCCTATTTTTGTTATTATCAAAAAACTTCTCTTAA
TTTCTTTGTTTTTTAGCTTCTTTTAAGTCACCTCTAACAATGAAATTGTGTAGATTCAAAAATAGAATTA
ATTCGTAATAAAAAGTCGAAAAAAATTGTGCTCCCTCCCCCCATTAATAATAATTCTATCCCAAAATCTA
CACAATGTTCTGTGTACACTTCTTATGTTTTTTACTTCTGATAAATTTTTTTGAAACATCATAGAAAAAA
CCGCACACAAAATACCTTATCATATGTTACGTTTCAGTTTATGACCGCAATTTTTATTTCTTCGCACGTC
TGGGCCTCTCATGACGTCAAATCATGCTCATCGTGAAAAAGTTTTGGAGTATTTTTGGAATTTTTCAATC
AAGTGAAAGTTTATGAAATTAATTTTCCTGCTTTTGCTTTTTGGGGTTTCCCCTATTGTTTGTCAAGATT
TCGAGGACGGCGTTTTTCTTGCTAAAATCACAAGTATTGATGAGCACGATGCAAGAAAGATCGGAAGAAG
GTTTGGGTTTGAGGCTCAGTGGAAGGTGAGTAGAAGTTGATAATTTGAAAGTGGAGTAGTGTCTATGGGG
TTTTTGCCTTAAATGACAGAATACATTCCCAATATACCAAACATAACTGTTTCTACTAGTCGGCCGTACG
GGCCCTTTCGTCTCGCGCGTTTCGGTGATGACGGTGAAAACCTCTGACACATGCAGCTCCCGGAGACGGT
CACAGCTTGTCTGTAAGCGGATGCCGGGAGCAGACAAGCCCGTCAGGGCGCGTCAGCGGGTGTTGGCGGG
TGTCGGGGCTGGCTTAACTATGCGGCATCAGAGCAGATTGTACTGAGAGTGCACCATATGCGGTGTGAAA
TACCGCACAGATGCGTAAGGAGAAAATACCGCATCAGGCGGCCTTAAGGGCCTCGTGATACGCCTATTTT
TATAGGTTAATGTCATGATAATAATGGTTTCTTAGACGTCAGGTGGCACTTTTCGGGGAAATGTGCGCGG
AACCCCTATTTGTTTATTTTTCTAAATACATTCAAATATGTATCCGCTCATGAGACAATAACCCTGATAA
ATGCTTCAATAATATTGAAAAAGGAAGAGTATGAGTATTCAACATTTCCGTGTCGCCCTTATTCCCTTTT
TTGCGGCATTTTGCCTTCCTGTTTTTGCTCACCCAGAAACGCTGGTGAAAGTAAAAGATGCTGAAGATCA
GTTGGGTGCACGAGTGGGTTACATCGAACTGGATCTCAACAGCGGTAAGATCCTTGAGAGTTTTCGCCCC
GAAGAACGTTTTCCAATGATGAGCACTTTTAAAGTTCTGCTATGTGGCGCGGTATTATCCCGTATTGACG
CCGGGCAAGAGCAACTCGGTCGCCGCATACACTATTCTCAGAATGACTTGGTTGAGTACTCACCAGTCAC
AGAAAAGCATCTTACGGATGGCATGACAGTAAGAGAATTATGCAGTGCTGCCATAACCATGAGTGATAAC
ACTGCGGCCAACTTACTTCTGACAACGATCGGAGGACCGAAGGAGCTAACCGCTTTTTTGCACAACATGG
GGGATCATGTAACTCGCCTTGATCGTTGGGAACCGGAGCTGAATGAAGCCATACCAAACGACGAGCGTGA
CACCACGATGCCTGTAGCAATGGCAACAACGTTGCGCAAACTATTAACTGGCGAACTACTTACTCTAGCT
TCCCGGCAACAATTAATAGACTGGATGGAGGCGGATAAAGTTGCAGGACCACTTCTGCGCTCGGCCCTTC
CGGCTGGCTGGTTTATTGCTGATAAATCTGGAGCCGGTGAGCGTGGGTCTCGCGGTATCATTGCAGCACT
GGGGCCAGATGGTAAGCCCTCCCGTATCGTAGTTATCTACACGACGGGGAGTCAGGCAACTATGGATGAA
CGAAATAGACAGATCGCTGAGATAGGTGCCTCACTGATTAAGCATTGGTAACTGTCAGACCAAGTTTACT
CATATATACTTTAGATTGATTTAAAACTTCATTTTTAATTTAAAAGGATCTAGGTGAAGATCCTTTTTGA
TAATCTCATGACCAAAATCCCTTAACGTGAGTTTTCGTTCCACTGAGCGTCAGACCCCGTAGAAAAGATC
AAAGGATCTTCTTGAGATCCTTTTTTTCTGCGCGTAATCTGCTGCTTGCAAACAAAAAAACCACCGCTAC
CAGCGGTGGTTTGTTTGCCGGATCAAGAGCTACCAACTCTTTTTCCGAAGGTAACTGGCTTCAGCAGAGC
GCAGATACCAAATACTGTTCTTCTAGTGTAGCCGTAGTTAGGCCACCACTTCAAGAACTCTGTAGCACCG
CCTACATACCTCGCTCTGCTAATCCTGTTACCAGTGGCTGCTGCCAGTGGCGATAAGTCGTGTCTTACCG
GGTTGGACTCAAGACGATAGTTACCGGATAAGGCGCAGCGGTCGGGCTGAACGGGGGGTTCGTGCACACA
GCCCAGCTTGGAGCGAACGACCTACACCGAACTGAGATACCTACAGCGTGAGCTATGAGAAAGCGCCACG
CTTCCCGAAGGGAGAAAGGCGGACAGGTATCCGGTAAGCGGCAGGGTCGGAACAGGAGAGCGCACGAGGG
AGCTTCCAGGGGGAAACGCCTGGTATCTTTATAGTCCTGTCGGGTTTCGCCACCTCTGACTTGAGCGTCG
ATTTTTGTGATGCTCGTCAGGGGGGCGGAGCCTATGGAAAAACGCCAGCAACGCGGCCTTTTTACGGTTC
CTGGCCTTTTGCTGGCCTTTTGCTCACATGTTCTTTCCTGCGTTATCCCCTGATTCTGTGGATAACCGTA
TTACCGCCTTTGAGTGAGCTGATACCGCTCGCCGCAGCCGAACGACCGAGCGCAGCGAGTCAGTGAGCGA
GGAAGCGGAAGAGCGCCCAATACGCAAACCGCCTCTCCCCGCGCGTTGGCCGATTCATTAATGCAGCTGG
CACGACAGGTTTCCCGACTGGAAAGCGGGCAGTGAGCGCAACGCAATTAATGTGAGTTAGCTCACTCATT
AGGCACCCCAGGCTTTACACTTTATGCTTCCGGCTCGTATGTTGTGTGGAATTGTGAGCGGATAACAATT
TCACACAGGAAACAGCTATGACCATGATTACGCCAAGCTTGCATGCCTGCAGGTCGACTCTAGCCCCCAC
ACACATCGCTGCCGGAATAGATGATCCCATCGTAGTTCGATAATCTCGTGACACTCGTTTCCGATACCCC
CTTATATCAGCACACATTCAGTCATCATACCACAAAATGTTGTGATAGTGATAGGCAAAACTACCGTATT
TCCTCTATTAACCTTGCATGCAAGACTAATTTTCGATTAACCCGTAGGGGTGCAAGACTAATAGAGACTG
CAAGACTATTAGAGGCTGAAATACTAATTTTCGTATGCTCAATAATTTTGGAAATTGGCCTATTTTTTGT
AGAAACTTGATACCGTTTAAACAAGGAAAAATACACACTTTTTAATATTTCATCAATAATTTGAACGATT
TTGTGATTTTAAGTTCAATTTGCCCAAAAAAAGACAATTTTTCTGACGTTACCGCAAAGTAATGCAGGTC
AGGCAAAAAGAGCGGTGCAAAAATATAAGAGACTGCAATACTAATAGAGGAAATACGGTAATTGAATTTT
AGTGAAACTTGCGACAGTTTTCCTCATTTTTTTGTTATTCCGGCATACGAGTGTGGCATACGAGTGAGGT
CATCTTTTGTTTCTTCCGTTTCTTCATCGCTTTTGAAAAAAAATGTTGAAGAAAACTTCGTAGCCGATAG
CCGGATAATGTTTGGCACGGCGTTCCAACATATATCATTGGAAATTTTTTAAGATTTTTGCGAAAAATCA
CATTCTTCACGATGAGAACACGTTATTGAAGGAATATAAATCAAGAATAACATATAGTTATATTTCTCTA
TTACTTTAACGTTAAATATGAGCAAATTTGAGCATTTTGATTGCGATGAAAAGCAGAATCGAGTCAACTG
AAATCCGTTCAAAAACCTAAGCTCGGTTCGCCCGAAAGTCGATTTTTCCAATAGCCGAACAGCACTGCTT
CTTTATTTTCCAGGTATTTTTGGGGTGTAAGAATTATATCTTCTTTGTTTGGGTATTTACGTTTCCGAAT
TCCCTTTCTTGATCTGTCGCTATTTTTCAGAAACCAGAACAGTTTATCCTTTTTCATGAGAACCTGAATA
GCTCAAAAACCCGTTTAATTTCTTTTCATCATCTCATTTGAAACTTTCCTAGTCTTCTTAATGATTTCCT
GGCTCCTCCTACATTTGTATCTCAAGATGCATACACTTTATTTCCGCTCCAATTCGAATCATCTACTTCT
CTTTTTTCTTCAACTTTCTACTTTTTTCCATTCTTTTCTTTCAAATGTTCGACGTCTTCAAGTGACTGCT
CTTCATTCTCCTCATTTTTCTCGAATTTCATTCTTGTCTCTTTTTTGCTCAAAAATGGAAAATGAAAGTG
ACGTGAGATTTGGACGGCGGGACACGGGGGCAGTAGAAGCAGCAAAAAGGAGAGAAAGAGGACACAAATA
AGAAGAACGAATTCAAAAATAAGCGGAGAGGAGCTATTTCCGTCAATTCTACCTCCCCAATCTTCATCAA
TTCGGCTCAATTGAATGACGTCACAGGGAGATAAACCGTTTGGATGAGCGCCGTCCATCACTGACGCCAT
CCCGTTTGGGACAAGAAAAGAGAAAAAAGAGCACAAAGTTTTTGGTGACGGATCTTGTCAATCATATGAA
AGTTGTTCTGATTGATTGTCAGTTTTTTTCCTACTTTTTTGGATTCTATCCACTTCTGAACTTGTGACAA
GTTTCAAACTTTCTGAATCATTTTCTATGCATTTTCCTGGAATTCTTTTTATGTAAAATATGAAATAGAA
TGTTTTTGAATTCAAGTTCTGCTTTTTTCTTCTTTTTTGTTCTGTTCGGGCTTGGGTATGCTTTTTTTAA
AAATTATTTTGCACATCGACCAATAAGTGCGCAACTTATAAAATTAATTTATTTTTGTTAATTTTTGAAA
TACTTGTATTGCTTTAAGTGATCTGACCTCGCCCTGAGCTTTCCACGTAGTTATCAAATACAAATCCTCC
AAGGGTAACGTACCTATATTACTGATCTTTATAATAACTTTATCACCTGTCCAGTTCCAGAGGAATTCTG
TTAAGCTTATAGGCACAGAAGGAGTCATTTCTGCTGGTTTTTAATGATCCAAATCTTTATTTCAAGTAAA
AAACTGAACACTTGCGAATAAAACTATCAGATTAACCATTCACCAAAAATGTGTTTGAATCTAAAACTTT
CTCAGTATTCCAAATATAGAAATAAATAACCACGACATTGCTAAAATCTGTCTGAATTGTGTACTCCTTA
CCGTGAAGTAATAATGGATATAATGAATCGTTTGAAATGAATGATCAGCACATTTTTGGTGAAAGATCAC
AAATAAGGAATAAGCGACGGAAAATAAAACGATTATTTCGGATCAAAAATTTGTTGAAGATCATATACAC
TCGAGACCAAGATTATTCTAGACAATTTTCAAATTGGCTTCTTTGTTTGCAAATCTTCATAATAATCTGT
GAAGTTTGGAAATTTGAATTTTTAATCTTTTTTCATAGATTATAGTTTTTATTTCTTTGCAAAACTATAT
TAAAAACCGATGCATTGTTTTAGGGAAATTAATGAGCCTTTTGTTCAACACTAAAAACAATAAAACTAGA
ATTTTGGCTTCATCATTTGACCTTTTTTAAGTTCGAAAACTTTTCTCGTATTTCTGAACCGCCAATTTTT
TCACACATCTCTAGACTTTTGGTGCCCGTTCCAGAAAGTTAAGTAATTGCTATTCTAAGAAAGTTCTCAA
CATTGTTTTTTAGTTCTGATTGAATTCTGATGTTCCAGGAATATATTTTAAATTTAATATTCTTTGCACT
ATTTCTATACTAACTAAATAATAAATAGTCTAAGTATGTTCAATGAGAACAAAAAAGCTCTATCTATATT
TTTCTATCCTATTTCATTTATATCCTTTTCATTTTGAACTCACCAGCTCCTCTTCTTCTTCTTGTCCATA
TACTTCTTAAAAGTCTCGAACTTCTCTCTCTCACTCTCCATCAATTTCTTTATGGCTACCGCTTGCGCTC
TGCCGCTTCCGAAGAAAGAAGGCGTTGGCAGAGCTCTCAATTCTATTTTTTCTCGCCGTAGGCTATCGAT
TTCTCAGCTTCTCTTCTCTCTTCCTCACTCCACCACCACCACTTCGGGCTTCTTCTTTTCTTCATTTTCG
TCTTCTTCTTCATCCTCTTCTTTTTTTTTCAGTTCCCCCTCACTCCTCCCCTTATATGCGCGTGCGAGAG
GGGTGCAAAAGCAGCGCGCATCCGAGAATTGAAACGAGAAAACGGAGACGCAGCAGCAGTTCGTCCTCAG
AAAAATAGCCAGTAAAAAGAGAAAAAGATAGAGAGAGACCTATCGCATTTTATTTTCAAATTGCAATTCC
TGCAATTCATGTGTGCGTGTGCCCATTTTCAATTCTTCCCGTTATTTTTCAGACCATTACCAACGTTCTT
TCTAGATCTTGAGACAATCTTCCTTCTGCAGAATCAAGGGCGAATTCCAGCACACTGGCGGCCGTTACTA
GAGGATCCCCGGGATTGGCCAAAGGACCCAAAGGTATGTTTCGAATGATACTAACATAACATAGAACATT
TTCAGGAGGACCCTTGGCTAGCGTCGACGGTACATCACAAGTTT
